>Addgene plasmid #212430 | pTwist-SARS-CoV-2 Spike-deltaC18 B.1.617v4 (B.1.617.2 v1) | addgene full sequence | sequence record 433150 | Addgene NGS Result
ATGTTTGTGTTCCTCGTTCTCCTGCCCCTCGTTTCTTCCCAATGCGTGAACCTCAGAACTAGAACGCAGC
TCCCACCCGCTTACACGAACTCTTTTACTCGTGGAGTATACTATCCCGATAAAGTCTTTAGGTCCAGTGT
CCTTCATTCTACTCAAGACCTTTTCCTGCCATTCTTCTCAAATGTCACCTGGTTCCATGCTATCCACGTT
TCTGGCACCAACGGAACTAAACGATTTGATAATCCCGTCTTGCCATTTAACGATGGCGTATACTTTGCCT
CAACGGAGAAGTCCAACATTATCCGGGGATGGATATTTGGCACCACCCTGGACTCCAAGACACAGTCTCT
CCTCATTGTGAACAACGCCACCAATGTCGTCATCAAAGTCTGTGAATTTCAATTTTGTAACGATCCCTTT
CTCGATGTTTATTATCATAAGAATAACAAGTCTTGGATGGAGTCAGGAGTTTACAGTTCCGCTAACAACT
GTACTTTTGAGTACGTTTCCCAACCATTTCTCATGGATCTTGAAGGGAAGCAAGGCAACTTCAAGAATCT
CCGCGAATTTGTGTTTAAGAATATAGACGGCTACTTCAAAATTTATAGCAAGCATACCCCGATAAATCTG
GTTCGGGATCTCCCTCAAGGCTTCTCCGCGTTGGAACCCCTCGTGGACTTGCCGATTGGCATCAACATCA
CCCGGTTCCAAACCCTTCTTGCCCTTCATCGAAGCTACCTCACGCCTGGCGACAGTAGTAGTGGTTGGAC
AGCGGGCGCAGCAGCCTACTATGTGGGATATTTGCAACCACGCACCTTTCTTCTCAAATATAACGAAAAC
GGAACAATTACCGATGCCGTAGACTGTGCCCTCGATCCCCTGTCCGAAACTAAATGCACACTCAAGTCCT
TCACAGTTGAGAAAGGCATATACCAAACCAGTAACTTCCGC
[654 nt withheld, positions 952-1605]
TGTGTGAACTTCAACTTTAATGGGCTCACCGGAACAGGGGTGCTGACAGAATCAAACAAGAAATTTCTCC
CTTTTCAACAATTTGGTAGAGACATTGCCGATACCACAGATGCCGTCCGCGATCCGCAAACACTGGAAAT
CCTCGATATAACACCCTGTAGCTTCGGCGGGGTCAGCGTGATAACTCCCGGAACGAACACATCCAACCAA
GTGGCTGTCCTGTATCAAGGTGTCAACTGTACCGAAGTCCCTGTGGCGATACACGCCGACCAACTGACAC
CCACCTGGAGAGTCTACTCAACAGGTTCCAATGTCTTTCAAACTAGAGCGGGTTGTCTCATTGGCGCTGA
GCATGTCAATAATTCATACGAATGTGATATTCCTATTGGGGCAGGAATCTGTGCGTCTTATCAAACTCAA
ACGAACTCACGTCGGCGCGCTCGCTCAGTAGCCAGCCAGTCCATAATCGCCTATACCATGAGTCTCGGGG
CTGAGAACTCCGTGGCTTATTCAAACAATTCCATCGCAATCCCAACTAACTTTACCATTAGCGTTACCAC
GGAAATCTTGCCCGTCAGCATGACTAAGACGAGCGTAGACTGTACGATGTATATCTGTGGGGATTCCACC
GAGTGTAGCAACCTCTTGCTTCAATACGGGTCTTTCTGTACTCAACTCAACCGAGCATTGACCGGAATTG
CGGTCGAACAAGACAAGAATACCCAAGAGGTGTTCGCACAAGTAAAGCAAATATACAAAACGCCGCCAAT
CAAAGATTTTGGCGGGTTTAATTTTAGCCAAATACTGCCAGACCCATCTAAGCCTTCAAAACGCAGCTTT
ATCGAGGATCTGCTGTTCAACAAAGTTACGTTGGCTGACGCGGGTTTCATTAAGCAGTATGGGGATTGTT
TGGGAGACATTGCGGCCCGCGACCTTATCTGTGCTCAAAAATTCAATGGGTTGACAGTTCTGCCCCCTCT
GCTCACTGATGAGATGATTGCACAGTATACATCAGCATTGTTGGCAGGAACCATTACATCCGGCTGGACT
TTTGGCGCGGGTGCGGCCCTTCAAATACCTTTCGCTATGCAAATGGCTTACAGATTCAATGGGATTGGTG
TCACGCAAAATGTATTGTATGAAAATCAGAAGCTGATCGCTAATCAATTTAACAGCGCGATTGGCAAGAT
CCAAGATTCACTGTCAAGCACAGCGTCCGCCCTCGGCAAACTCCAAAATGTTGTGAATCAAAACGCCCAG
GCCCTGAATACCCTCGTGAAGCAACTGAGTTCTAACTTCGGCGCAATCTCCAGCGTCCTCAACGACATAT
TGTCCAGACTTGATAAGGTGGAAGCCGAGGTGCAAATTGATCGGCTCATCACAGGCAGGCTCCAGTCACT
CCAAACTTATGTGACACAACAGTTGATCCGGGCTGCTGAGATACGAGCAAGCGCCAACCTGGCCGCCACT
AAAATGTCAGAGTGCGTGCTCGGGCAGTCCAAACGGGTTGACTTTTGTGGCAAGGGCTATCACTTGATGT
CCTTCCCCCAATCCGCCCCACATGGAGTGGTCTTTCTCCACGTCACTTATGTCCCTGCTCAAGAGAAGAA
CTTTACGACAGCTCCAGCAATCTGTCACGATGGCAAAGCGCACTTTCCCAGGGAAGGCGTTTTCGTCAGT
AATGGCACGCATTGGTTTGTGACCCAAAGGAATTTCTATGAACCCCAAATCATAACCACTGACAATACAT
TTGTCTCAGGCAACTGTGATGTGGTCATTGGGATCGTGAACAACACGGTATATGATCCCCTGCAACCCGA
GTTGGATAGCTTCAAAGAGGAATTGGATAAATACTTTAAGAATCATACTTCACCCGATGTTGATCTCGGG
GACATATCAGGAATAAATGCAAGTGTCGTCAACATTCAGAAAGAGATTGATCGCCTTAATGAGGTCGCCA
AGAACTTGAATGAATCTTTGATCGACTTGCAAGAACTGGGCAAATACGAACAATATATTAAATGGCCCTG
GTACATTTGGTTGGGCTTTATCGCCGGACTTATAGCTATCGTTATGGTCACAATTATGTTGTGCTGTATG
ACTAGCTGTTGTTCCTGCTTGAAAGGATGTTGCAGTTGCGGATCTTGTTGTAAATAAAGGATCCTCTAGA
AGTTGTCTCCTCCTGCACTGACTGACTGATACAATCGATTTCTGGATCCGCAGGCCTAATCAACCTCTGG
ATTACAAAATTTGTGAAAGATTGACTGGTATTCTTAACTATGTTGCTCCTTTTACGCTATGTGGATACGC
TGCTTTAATGCCTTTGTATCATGCTATTGCTTCCCGTATGGCTTTCATTTTCTCCTCCTTGTATAAATCC
TGGTTGCTGTCTCTTTATGAGGAGTTGTGGCCCGTTGTCAGGCAACGTGGCGTGGTGTGCACTGTGTTTG
CTGACGCAACCCCCACTGGTTGGGGCATTGCCACCACCTGTCAGCTCCTTTCCGGGACTTTCGCTTTCCC
CCTCCCTATTGCCACGGCGGAACTCATCGCCGCCTGCCTTGCCCGCTGCTGGACAGGGGCTCGGCTGTTG
GGCACTGACAATTCCGTGGTGTTGTCGGGGAAGCTGACGTCCTTTCCATGGCTGCTCGCCTGTGTTGCCA
CCTGGATTCTGCGCGGGACGTCCTTCTGCTACGTCCCTTCGGCCCTCAATCCAGCGGACCTTCCTTCCCG
CGGCCTGCTGCCGGCTCTGCGGCCTCTTCCGCGTCTTCGCCTTCGCCCTCAGACGAGTCGGATCTCCCTT
TGGGCCGCCTCCCCGCCTGTCTAGCTTGACTGACTGAGATACAGCGTACCTTCAGCTCACAGACATGATA
AGATACATTGATGAGTTTGGACAAACCACAACTAGAATGCAGTGAAAAAAATGCTTTATTTGTGAAATTT
GTGATGCTATTGCTTTATTTGTAACCATTATAAGCTGCAATAAACAAGTTAACAACAACAATTGCATTCA
TTTTATGTTTCAGGTTCAGGGGGAGGTGTGGGAGGTTTTTTAAAGCAAGTAAAACCTCTACAAATGTGGT
ATTGGCCCATCTCTATCGGTATCGTAGCATAACCCCTTGGGGCCTCTAAACGGGTCTTGAGGGGTTTTTT
GTGCCCCTCGGGCCGGATTGCTATCTACCGGCATTGGCGCAGAAAAAAATGCCTGATGCGACGCTGCGCG
TCTTATACTCCCACATATGCCAGATTCAGCAACGGATACGGCTTCCCCAACTTGCCCACTTCCATACGTG
TCCTCCTTACCAGAAATTTATCCTTAAGGTCGTCAGCTATCCTGCAGGCGATCTCTCGATTTCGATCAAG
ACATTCCTTTAATGGTCTTTTCTGGACACCACTAGGGGTCAGAAGTAGTTCATCAAACTTTCTTCCCTCC
CTAATCTCATTGGTTACCTTGGGCTATCGAAACTTAATTAAGCGATCTGCATCTCAATTAGTCAGCAACC
ATAGTCCCGCCCCTAACTCCGCCCATCCCGCCCCTAACTCCGCCCAGTTCCGCCCATTCTCCGCCCCATC
GCTGACTAATTTTTTTTATTTATGCAGAGGCCGAGGCCGCCTCGGCCTCTGAGCTATTCCAGAAGTAGTG
AGGAGGCTTTTTTGGAGGCCTAGGCTTTTGCAAAGGAGGTAGCCAACATGATTGAACAAGATGGATTGCA
CGCAGGTTCTCCCGCCGCTTGGGTGGAGAGGCTATTCGGCTATGACTGGGCACAACAGACAATCGGCTGC
TCTGATGCCGCCGTGTTCCGGCTGTCAGCGCAGGGGCGCCCGGTTCTTTTTGTCAAGACCGACCTGTCCG
GTGCCCTGAATGAACTCCAGGACGAGGCAGCGCGGCTATCGTGGCTGGCCACGACGGGCGTTCCTTGCGC
AGCTGTGCTCGACGTTGTCACTGAAGCGGGAAGGGACTGGCTGCTATTGGGCGAAGTGCCGGGGCAGGAT
CTCCTGTCATCTCACCTTGCTCCTGCCGAGAAAGTATCCATCATGGCTGATGCAATGCGGCGGCTGCATA
CGCTTGATCCGGCTACCTGCCCATTCGACCACCAAGCGAAACATCGCATCGAGCGAGCACGTACTCGGAT
GGAAGCCGGTCTTGTCGATCAGGATGATCTGGACGAAGAGCATCAGGGGCTCGCGCCAGCCGAACTGTTC
GCCAGGCTCAAGGCGCGGATGCCCGACGGCGAGGATCTCGTCGTGACCCACGGCGATGCCTGCTTGCCGA
ATATCATGGTGGAAAATGGCCGCTTTTCTGGATTCATCGACTGTGGCCGGCTGGGTGTGGCGGACCGCTA
TCAGGACATAGCGTTGGCTACCCGTGATATTGCTGAAGAGCTTGGCGGCGAATGGGCTGACCGCTTCCTC
GTGCTTTACGGTATCGCCGCTCCCGATTCGCAGCGCATCGCCTTCTATCGCCTTCTTGACGAGTTCTTCT
AGTATGTAAGCCCTGTGCCTTCTAGTTGCCAGCCATCTGTTGTTTGCCCCTCCCCCGTGCCTTCCTTGAC
CCTGGAAGGTGCCACTCCCACTGTCCTTTCCTAATAAAATGAGGAAATTGCATCGCATTGTCTGAGTAGG
TGTCATTCTATTCTGGGGGGTGGGGTGGGGCAGGACAGCAAGGGGGAGGATTGGGAAGACAATAGCAGGC
ATGCTGGGGATGCGGTGGGCTCTATGGTTAATTAACCAGTCAAGTCAGCTACTTGGCGAGATCGACTTGT
CTGGGTTTCGACTACGCTCAGAATTGCGTCAGTCAAGTTCGATCTGGTCCTTGCTATTGCACCCGTTCTC
CGATTACGAGTTTCATTTAAATCATGTGAGCAAAAGGCCAGCAAAAGGCCAGGAACCGTAAAAAGGCCGC
GTTGCTGGCGTTTTTCCATAGGCTCCGCCCCCCTGACGAGCATCACAAAAATCGACGCTCAAGTCAGAGG
TGGCGAAACCCGACAGGACTATAAAGATACCAGGCGTTTCCCCCTGGAAGCTCCCTCGTGCGCTCTCCTG
TTCCGACCCTGCCGCTTACCGGATACCTGTCCGCCTTTCTCCCTTCGGGAAGCGTGGCGCTTTCTCATAG
CTCACGCTGTAGGTATCTCAGTTCGGTGTAGGTCGTTCGCTCCAAGCTGGGCTGTGTGCACGAACCCCCC
GTTCAGCCCGACCGCTGCGCCTTATCCGGTAACTATCGTCTTGAGTCCAACCCGGTAAGACACGACTTAT
CGCCACTGGCAGCAGCCACTGGTAACAGGATTAGCAGAGCGAGGTATGTAGGCGGTGCTACAGAGTTCTT
GAAGTGGTGGCCTAACTACGGCTACACTAGAAGAACAGTATTTGGTATCTGCGCTCTGCTGAAGCCAGTT
ACCTTCGGAAAAAGAGTTGGTAGCTCTTGATCCGGCAAACAAACCACCGCTGGTAGCGGTGGTTTTTTTG
TTTGCAAGCAGCAGATTACGCGCAGAAAAAAAGGATCTCAAGAAGATCCTTTGATCTTTTCTACGGGGTC
TGACGCTCAGTGGAACGAAAACTCACGTTAAGGGATTTTGGTCATGAGATTATCAAAAAGGATCTTCACC
TAGATCCTTTTAAATTAAAAATGAAGTTTTAAATCAATCTAAAGTATATATGAGTAAACTTGGTCTGACA
GTTACCAATGCTTAATCAGTGAGGCACCTATCTCAGCGATCTGTCTATTTCGTTCATCCATAGTTGCATT
TAAATTTCCGAACTCTCCAAGGCCCTCGTCGGAAAATCTTCAAACCTTTCGTCCGATCCATCTTGCAGGC
TACCTCTCGAACGAACTATCGCAAGTCTCTTGGCCGGCCTTGCGCCTTGGCTATTGCTTGGCAGCGCCTA
TCGCCAGGTATTACTCCAATCCCGAATATCCGAGATCGGGATCACCCGAGAGAAGTTCAACCTACATCCT
CAATCCCGATCTATCCGAGATCCGAGGAATATCGAAATCGGGGCGCGCCTGGTGTACCGAGAACGATCCT
CTCAGTGCGAGTCTCGACGATCCATATCGTTGCTTGGCAGTCAGCCAGTCGGAATCCAGCTTGGGACCCA
GGAAGTCCAATCGTCAGATATTGTACTCAAGCCTGGTCACGGCAGCGTACCGATCTGTTTAAACCTAGAT
ATTGATAGTCTGATCGGTCAACGTATAATCGAGTCCTAGCTTTTGCAAACATCTATCAAGAGACAGGATC
AGCAGGAGGCTTTCGCATGAGTATTCAACATTTCCGTGTCGCCCTTATTCCCTTTTTTGCGGCATTTTGC
CTTCCTGTTTTTGCTCACCCAGAAACGCTGGTGAAAGTAAAAGATGCTGAAGATCAGTTGGGTGCGCGAG
TGGGTTACATCGAACTGGATCTCAACAGCGGTAAGATCCTTGAGAGTTTTCGCCCCGAAGAACGCTTTCC
AATGATGAGCACTTTTAAAGTTCTGCTATGTGGCGCGGTATTATCCCGTATTGACGCCGGGCAAGAGCAA
CTCGGTCGCCGCATACACTATTCTCAGAATGACTTGGTTGAGTATTCACCAGTCACAGAAAAGCATCTTA
CGGATGGCATGACAGTAAGAGAATTATGCAGTGCTGCCATAACCATGAGTGATAACACTGCGGCCAACTT
ACTTCTGACAACGATTGGAGGACCGAAGGAGCTAACCGCTTTTTTGCACAACATGGGGGATCATGTAACT
CGCCTTGATCGTTGGGAACCGGAGCTGAATGAAGCCATACCAAACGACGAGCGTGACACCACGATGCCTG
TAGCAATGGCAACAACCTTGCGTAAACTATTAACTGGCGAACTACTTACTCTAGCTTCCCGGCAACAGTT
GATAGACTGGATGGAGGCGGATAAAGTTGCAGGACCACTTCTGCGCTCGGCCCTTCCGGCTGGCTGGTTT
ATTGCTGATAAATCTGGAGCCGGTGAGCGTGGGTCTCGCGGTATCATTGCAGCACTGGGGCCAGATGGTA
AGCCCTCCCGTATCGTAGTTATCTACACGACGGGGAGTCAGGCAACTATGGATGAACGAAATAGACAGAT
CGCTGAGATAGGTGCCTCACTGATTAAGCATTGGTAACCGATTCTAGGTGCATTGGCGCAGAAAAAAATG
CCTGATGCGACGCTGCGCGTCTTATACTCCCACATATGCCAGATTCAGCAACGGATACGGCTTCCCCAAC
TTGCCCACTTCCATACGTGTCCTCCTTACCAGAAATTTATCCTTAAGATCCCGAATCGTTTAAACTCGAC
TCTGGCTCTATCGAATCTCCGTCGTTTCGAGCTTACGCGAACAGCCGTGGCGCTCATTTGCTCGTCGGGC
ATCGAATCTCGTCAGCTATCGTCAGCTTACCTTTTTGGCAGCGATCGCGGCTCCCGACATCTTGGACCAT
TAGCTCCACAGGTATCTTCTTCCCTCTAGTGGTCATAACAGCAGCTTCAGCTACCTCTCAATTCAAAAAA
CCCCTCAAGACCCGTTTAGAGGCCCCAAGGGGTTATGCTATCAATCGTTGCGTTACACACACAAAAAACC
AACACACATCCATCTTCGATGGATAGCGATTTTATTATCTAACTGCTGATCGAGTGTAGCCAGATCTAGT
AATCAATTACGGGGTCATTAGTTCATAGCCCATATATGGAGTTCCGCGTTACATAACTTACGGTAAATGG
CCCGCCTGGCTGACCGCCCAACGACCCCCGCCCATTGACGTCAATAATGACGTATGTTCCCATAGTAACG
CCAATAGGGACTTTCCATTGACGTCAATGGGTGGAGTATTTACGGTAAACTGCCCACTTGGCAGTACATC
AAGTGTATCATATGCCAAGTACGCCCCCTATTGACGTCAATGACGGTAAATGGCCCGCCTGGCATTATGC
CCAGTACATGACCTTATGGGACTTTCCTACTTGGCAGTACATCTACGTATTAGTCATCGCTATTACCATG
CTGATGCGGTTTTGGCAGTACATCAATGGGCGTGGATAGCGGTTTGACTCACGGGGATTTCCAAGTCTCC
ACCCCATTGACGTCAATGGGAGTTTGTTTTGGCACCAAAATCAACGGGACTTTCCAAAATGTCGTAACAA
CTCCGCCCCATTGACGCAAATGGGCGGTAGGCGTGTACGGTGGGAGGTCTATATAAGCAGAGCTGGTTTA
GTGAACCGTCAGATCGCCTGGAGACGCCATCCACGCTGTTTTGACCTCCATAGAAGACACCGGGACCGAT
CCAGCCTCCCCTCGAAGCTTACATGTGGTACCGAGCTCGGATCCTGAGAACTTCAGGGTGAGTCTATGGG
ACCCTTGATGTTTTCTTTCCCCTTCTTTTCTATGGTTAAGTTCATGTCATAGGAAGGGGAGAAGTAACAG
GGTACACATATTGACCAAATCAGGGTAATTTTGCATTTGTAATTTTAAAAAATGCTTTCTTCTTTTAATA
TACTTTTTTGTTTATCTTATTTCTAATACTTTCCCTAATCTCTTTCTTTCAGGGCAATAATGATACAATG
TATCATGCCTCTTTGCACCATTCTAAAGAATAACAGTGATAATTTCTGGGTTAAGGCAATAGCAATATTT
CTGCATATAAATATTTCTGCATATAAATTGTAACTGATGTAAGAGGTTTCATATTGCTAATAGCAGCTAC
AATCCAGCTACCATTCTGCTTTTATTTTATGGTTGGGATAAGGCTGGATTATTCTGAGTCCAAGCTAGGC
CCTTTTGCTAATCATGTTCATACCTCTTATCTTCCTCCCACAGCTCCTGGGCAACGTGCTGGTCTGTGTG
CTGGCCCATCACTTTGGCAAAGGCGGCCGCC
Features (pLannotate 1.2.2; 21 found; start..end, strand, type, name):
      1..3759    +  CDS            S (sequence partly withheld): SPIKE_SARS2 - Experimental evidence at protein level: Swiss-Prot protein existence level 1. [Spike glycoprotein]: May down-regulate host tetherin (BST2) by lysosomal degradation, thereby counteracting its antiviral activity. From Severe acute respiratory syndrome coronavirus 2 (2019-nCoV) (SARS-CoV-2).
   3833..4421    +  misc_feature   WPRE: woodchuck hepatitis virus posttranscriptional regulatory element
   4474..4595    -  polyA_signal   SV40 poly(A) signal: SV40 polyadenylation signal
   4618..4687    -  CDS            large T antigen (fragment): large T antigen from SV40 (simian virus 40)
   4710..4756    +  terminator     T7 terminator: transcription terminator for bacteriophage T7 RNA polymerase
   4786..4922    +  terminator     rrnG terminator: transcription terminator from the E. coli ribosomal RNA rrnG operon (Albrechtsen et al., 1991)
   4967..5038    +  misc_feature   3' β-globin insulator: insulator downstream of the human β-globin locus (Farrell et al., 2002)
   5083..5279    +  promoter       SV40 promoter: SV40 early promoter
   5293..6084    +  CDS            neo: KKA2_KLEPN - Also known as kan, nptII. Experimental evidence at protein level: Swiss-Prot protein existence level 1. Resistance to kanamycin, neomycin, paromomycin, ribostamycin, butirosin and gentamicin B. From Klebsiella pneumoniae.
   6098..6322    +  polyA_signal   bGH poly(A) signal: bovine growth hormone polyadenylation signal
   6518..7106    -  rep_origin     ori: high-copy-number ColE1/pMB1/pBR322/pUC origin of replication
   7278..7342    -  CDS            bla(M) (fragment): β-lactamase lacking the signal sequence; bla(M); allows cytosolic expression of β-lactamase
   7852..8712    +  CDS            AmpR: β-lactamase; bla; confers resistance to ampicillin, carbenicillin, and related antibiotics
   8725..8861    +  terminator     rrnG terminator: transcription terminator from the E. coli ribosomal RNA rrnG operon (Albrechtsen et al., 1991)
   9013..9084    +  misc_feature   5' β-globin insulator: insulator upstream of the human β-globin locus (Farrell et al., 2002)
   9089..9135    -  terminator     T7 terminator: transcription terminator for bacteriophage T7 RNA polymerase
   9153..9201    -  polyA_signal   poly(A) signal: synthetic polyadenylation signal
   9282..9585    +  enhancer       CMV enhancer: human cytomegalovirus immediate early enhancer
   9658..9675    -  promoter       CMV promoter (fragment): human cytomegalovirus (CMV) immediate early promoter
   9738..9789    +  promoter       CMVd2 promoter: truncated human cytomegalovirus (CMV) immediate early promoter that yields moderately reduced expression relative to the full-length promoter
   9923..10398   +  intron         β-globin intron: internally truncated intron from human β-globin
