[The description below was written by a language model from this plasmid's Addgene catalogue record and pLannotate feature annotations shown in this document.]
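Description:
pTwist-SARS-CoV-2 Spike-deltaC18 B.1.617v4 (B.1.617.2 v1) is a mammalian expression plasmid of about 10.5 kb, built on the Twist pTwist-CMV-BetaGlobin-WPRE-Neo backbone. It encodes a Delta-lineage (B.1.617.2) SARS-CoV-2 spike glycoprotein for pseudovirus production. It is maintained in E. coli as a high-copy plasmid through a ColE1/pUC-type origin and is selected with ampicillin via AmpR. A separate SV40 early promoter–neo–bGH poly(A) cassette provides a neomycin/G418-type selection marker for mammalian cells.

The spike open reading frame spans roughly 3.76 kb. As the name indicates, it lacks the C-terminal 18 residues of the cytoplasmic tail, a truncation commonly used to improve spike incorporation into pseudotyped particles. The stated purpose lists the substitutions T19R, K77T, G142D, L452R, T478K, D614G, P681R and D950N. The insert and mutation fields omit K77T, so the record is inconsistent on that one change.

The catalogue gives the promoter as CAG, but the annotated sequence and the backbone name instead show a CMV enhancer and CMV promoter elements followed by a truncated human β-globin intron upstream of the coding sequence. Downstream of the spike gene, a WPRE enhances transcript stability and expression, and an SV40 polyadenylation signal terminates the message. β-globin insulator elements, bacterial rrnG and T7 terminators, and a synthetic poly(A) signal flank the expression unit, which helps isolate it from read-through transcription from the rest of the plasmid.

The plasmid carries no viral packaging elements of its own. It serves as the envelope-expression component, presumably co-transfected with other plasmids to make spike-pseudotyped particles, and the associated study concerns escape from vaccine-induced humoral immunity.
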