Addgene plasmid #212430: pTwist-SARS-CoV-2 Spike-deltaC18 B.1.617v4 (B.1.617.2 v1)
Purpose: Encodes SARS-CoV-2 spike T19R,K77T,G142D,L452R,T478K,D614G,P681R,D950N for pseudovirus production
Depositing lab: Alejandro Balazs. Depositing organization: Massachusetts General Hospital. Publication: Ongoing evolution of SARS-CoV-2 drives escape from mRNA vaccine-induced humoral immunity. Roederer AL, Cao Y, Denis KS, Sheehan ML, Li CJ, Lam EC, Gregory DJ, Poznansky MC, Iafrate AJ, Canaday DH, Gravenstein S, Garcia-Beltran WF, Balazs AB. medRxiv [Preprint]. 2024 Mar 7:2024.03.05.24303815. doi: 10.1101/2024.03.05.24303815. PubMed 38496628.
Backbone
  Vector backbone: pTwist-CMV-BetaGlobin-WPRE-Neo
  Backbone manufacturer: Twist
  Vector type: Mammalian Expression
Growth in bacteria
  Bacterial resistance: Ampicillin, 100 μg/mL
  Growth temperature: 37°C
  Growth strain: DH5alpha
  Copy number: High Copy
Gene/Insert
  Gene/Insert name: SARS-CoV-2 Spike T19R,G142D,L452R,T478K,D614G,P681R,D950N
  Species: Severe acute respiratory syndrome coronavirus 2
  Mutation: T19R,G142D,L452R,T478K,D614G,P681R,D950N
  Entrez Gene: S (a.k.a. GU280_gp02, spike glycoprotein)
  Promoter: CAG
  Cloning method: Ligation Independent Cloning
Terms and licenses: Academic/Nonprofit Terms; Industry Terms: Not Available to Industry
Depositor comments: Please visit https://www.medrxiv.org/content/10.1101/2024.03.05.24303815v1 for medRxiv preprint.
How to cite: pTwist-SARS-CoV-2 Spike-deltaC18 B.1.617v4 (B.1.617.2 v1) was a gift from Alejandro Balazs (Addgene plasmid # 212430 ; http://n2t.net/addgene:212430 ; RRID:Addgene_212430)
